Addgene plasmid #24909: pENTR-fishRab8B[T22N]
Depositing lab: Maxence Nachury. Depositing organization: Stanford University. Publication: A core complex of BBS proteins cooperates with the GTPase Rab8 to promote ciliary membrane biogenesis. Nachury MV, Loktev AV, Zhang Q, Westlake CJ, Peranen J, Merdes A, Slusarski DC, Scheller RH, Bazan JF, Sheffield VC, Jackson PK. Cell. 2007 Jun 15. 129(6):1201-13. 10.1016/j.cell.2007.03.053 PubMed 17574030.
Backbone
  Vector backbone: pDONR
  Backbone size w/o insert (bp): 2500
  Vector type: Gateway entry vector
Growth in bacteria
  Bacterial resistance: Kanamycin, 50 μg/mL
  Growth temperature: 37°C
  Growth strain: DH5alpha
  Copy number: High Copy
Gene/Insert
  Gene/Insert name: fishRab8B
  Species: D. rerio (zebrafish)
  Insert size (bp): 624
  Mutation: Changed Threonine 22 to Asparagine
  Cloning method: Gateway Cloning; 5′ cloning site Gateway recombination (not destroyed); 3′ cloning site Gateway recombination (not destroyed)
  Sequencing primers: 5′ M13F(-20)
Terms and licenses: Academic/Nonprofit Terms; Industry Terms: Not Available to Industry
Depositor comments: This construct was generated by gene synthesis and is based on a reference sequence from 2007. Amino acids NE 178-179 are missing compared to current NCBI sequences.
How to cite: pENTR-fishRab8B[T22N] was a gift from Maxence Nachury (Addgene plasmid # 24909 ; http://n2t.net/addgene:24909 ; RRID:Addgene_24909)
