[The description below was written by a language model from this plasmid's Addgene catalogue record.]
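Description:
pENTR-fishRab8B[T22N] is a Gateway entry clone built on a pDONR backbone of about 2.5 kb. It is maintained in E. coli as a high-copy plasmid under kanamycin selection. As an entry vector it is not an expression construct. The record lists no promoter, tag or reporter, and no feature table was supplied, so the exact origin of replication and flanking elements are not documented here. The insert was introduced by Gateway recombination and both recombination junctions are recorded as intact. In an entry clone these would normally be attL sites, which allow the open reading frame to be transferred by an LR reaction into any compatible destination vector that supplies the promoter, tags and host-specific elements.

The payload is a 624 bp coding sequence for zebrafish (Danio rerio) Rab8B, a small GTPase of the Rab family, carrying a threonine-to-asparagine substitution at position 22. In Rab and Ras-like GTPases, the equivalent change in the nucleotide-binding P-loop generally favours the GDP-bound or nucleotide-free state and is widely used as a dominant-negative, inactive form. The record itself states only the amino acid change. The insert was made by gene synthesis from a 2007 reference sequence, and the depositor notes that two residues, asparagine and glutamate at positions 178–179, are absent relative to current database entries. The associated publication concerns the cooperation of a BBS protein complex with Rab8 in ciliary membrane biogenesis. This suggests the clone serves as a source for destination constructs that test loss of Rab8 function in that context, for example in zebrafish.
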