>Addgene plasmid #24909 | pENTR-fishRab8B[T22N] | depositor partial sequence | sequence record 11526 | Author sequence
CTATGGCTAAAACCTATGATTATCTCTTCAAACTGTTGCTCATCGGCGACAGCGGGGTAGGTAAGAACTG
TTTGTTGTTTCGTTTCAGCGAGGACGCTTTCAACACTACATTCATTTCCACAATCGGAATAGATTTCAAG
ATCCGTACAATAGAGCTCGACGGAAAGAAAATCAAGCTGCAGATCTGGGACACTGCTGGACAGGAGAGAT
TTCGAACTATAACGACCGCTTACTACCGAGGAGCTATGGGTATTATGCTCGTATATGACATTACCAACGA
GAAGAGTTTTGATAACATCAAAAATTGGATTAGAAACATTGAAGAGCACGCCAGCAGCGACGTGGAGCGC
ATGATTCTGGGAAACAAGTGTGATATGAATGACAAGCGCCAAGTGAGTAAGGAGAGGGGAGAGAAACTTG
CCATAGATTACGGGATCAAATTTCTGGAAACCTCTGCAAAATCAAGTACTAACGTGGAGGAAGCATTCGT
AACCCTTGCAAGAGATATTATGACACGCCTGAATCGCAAAATGAATAACCCATCAGGAGGCGGGGGAGGG
GGAGCAGTGAAGATTACCGAATCCAGGTCCAAAAAGCCATCCTTTTTTAGATGCATCCTGCTGTAA
