>Addgene plasmid #24909 | pENTR-fishRab8B[T22N] | addgene partial sequence | sequence record 30846 | 24909 with M13pUC-fwd
ATAATGATTTTATTTTGACTGATAGTGACCTGTTCGTTGCAACAAATTGATGAGCAATGCTTTTTTATAA
TGCCAACTTTGTACAAAAAAGCAGGCTCTATGGCTAAAACCTATGATTATCTCTTCAAACTGTTGCTCAT
CGGCGACAGCGGGGTAGGTAAGAACTGTTTGTTGTTTCGTTTCAGCGAGGACGCTTTCAACACTACATTC
ATTTCCACAATCGGAATAGATTTCAAGATCCGTACAATAGAGCTCGACGGAAAGAAAATCAAGCTGCAGA
TCTGGGACACTGCTGGACAGGAGAGATTTCGAACTATAACGACCGCTTACTACCGAGGAGCTATGGGTAT
TATGCTCGTATATGACATTACCAACGAGAAGAGTTTTGATAACATCAAAAATTGGATTAGAAACATTGAA
GAGCACGCCAGCAGCGACGTGGAGCGCATGATTCTGGGAAACAAGTGTGATATGAATGACAAGCGCCAAG
TGAGTAAGGAGAGGGGAGAGAAACTTGCCATAGATTACGGGATCAAATTTCTGGAAACCTCTGCAAAATC
AAGTACTAACGTGGAGGAAGCATTCGTAACCCTTGCAAGAGATATTATGACACGCCTGAATCGCAAAATG
AATAACCCATCAGGAGGCGGGGGAGGGGGAGCAGTGAAG
